Addgene plasmid #116488: pHAGE-PIK3CA-E726K
Purpose: Lentiviral expression of PIK3CA E726K
Depositing lab: Gordon Mills & Kenneth Scott. Depositing organization: Baylor College of Medicine. Publication: Systematic Functional Annotation of Somatic Mutations in Cancer. Ng PK, Li J, Jeong KJ, Shao S, Chen H, Tsang YH, Sengupta S, Wang Z, Bhavana VH, Tran R, Soewito S, Minussi DC, Moreno D, Kong K, Dogruluk T, Lu H, Gao J, Tokheim C, Zhou DC, Johnson AM, Zeng J, Ip CKM, Ju Z, Wester M, Yu S, Li Y, Vellano CP, Schultz N, Karchin R, Ding L, Lu Y, Cheung LWT, Chen K, Shaw KR, Meric-Bernstam F, Scott KL, Yi S, Sahni N, Liang H, Mills GB. Cancer Cell. 2018 Mar 12;33(3):450-462.e10. doi: 10.1016/j.ccell.2018.01.021. PubMed 29533785.
Backbone
  Vector backbone: pHAGE
  Vector type: Lentiviral
Growth in bacteria
  Bacterial resistance: Ampicillin, 100 μg/mL
  Growth temperature: 37°C
  Growth strain: Stbl3
  Copy number: High Copy
Gene/Insert
  Gene/Insert name: PIK3CA
  Species: H. sapiens (human)
  Mutation: E726K
  Entrez Gene: PIK3CA (a.k.a. CCM4, CLAPO, CLOVE, CWS5, HMH, MCAP, MCM, MCMTC, PI3K, PI3K-alpha, p110-alpha)
  Cloning method: Gateway Cloning
Terms and licenses: Academic/Nonprofit Terms; Industry Terms: Not Available to Industry
How to cite: pHAGE-PIK3CA-E726K was a gift from Gordon Mills & Kenneth Scott (Addgene plasmid # 116488 ; http://n2t.net/addgene:116488 ; RRID:Addgene_116488)
