[The description below was written by a language model from this plasmid's Addgene catalogue record and pLannotate feature annotations shown in this document.]
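Description:
pHAGE-PIK3CA-E726K is a lentiviral expression plasmid of about 11.7 kb, built on the pHAGE backbone, that delivers human PIK3CA carrying the E726K substitution into mammalian cells. PIK3CA encodes p110-alpha, the catalytic subunit of phosphoinositide 3-kinase, which converts PtdIns(4,5)P2 to PIP3 and thereby recruits and activates effectors such as AKT1 and PDPK1. In bacteria the plasmid is maintained through a high-copy ColE1/pUC-type origin and selected with ampicillin via the bla gene. The backbone also carries small lac-derived and SV40 fragments.

The viral portion runs from a truncated HIV-1 5' LTR through the Ψ packaging signal (with a partial gag sequence), the Rev response element and the cPPT/CTS to a self-inactivating ΔU3 3' LTR. These elements support genome packaging, Rev-dependent RNA export and efficient transduction, while the U3 deletion silences LTR promoter activity after integration. Between the LTRs, the constitutive human EF-1α promoter drives the PIK3CA open reading frame, which is flanked by attB1 and attB2 sites left by Gateway recombination. A V5 epitope tag is annotated just downstream of attB2, but the record does not state whether it is translated in frame with the insert. An EMCV IRES then allows EGFP to be translated from the same transcript, marking transduced cells, and a WPRE enhances expression. The construct belongs to a collection made for systematic functional annotation of somatic cancer mutations, where stable expression of individual variants lets their effects be compared in cell-based assays.
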