Features (pLannotate 1.2.2; 27 found; start..end, strand, type, name):
    377..634     +  LTR            5' LTR (truncated): truncated 5' long terminal repeat (LTR) from HIV-1
    681..806     +  misc_feature   HIV-1 Ψ: packaging signal of human immunodeficiency virus type 1
    790..1128    +  CDS            HIV-1 gag (fragment): gag protein from human immunodeficiency virus 1; gag
   1303..1536    +  misc_feature   RRE: The Rev response element (RRE) of HIV-1 allows for Rev-dependent mRNA export from the nucleus to the cytoplasm.
   1913..2013    +  CDS            Rev (fragment): human immunodeficiency virus 1 (HIV-1) Rev protein; rev; enhances nuclear export of unspliced and incompletely spliced viral mRNAs
   2058..2175    +  misc_feature   cPPT/CTS: central polypurine tract and central termination sequence of HIV-1
   2223..3401    +  promoter       EF-1α promoter: strong constitutive promoter for human elongation factor EF-1α
   3422..3442    +  protein_bind   attB1: mutant version of attB; core recombination site for the Gateway® BP reaction BP Clonase™
   3448..6651    +  CDS            PIK3CA: PK3CA_HUMAN - Experimental evidence at protein level: Swiss-Prot protein existence level 1. Phosphoinositide-3-kinase (PI3K) phosphorylates phosphatidylinositol (PI) and its phosphorylated derivatives at position 3 of the inositol ring to produce 3-phosphoinositides (PubMed:15135396, PubMed:23936502, PubMed:28676499). Uses ATP and PtdIns(4,5)P2 (phosphatidylinositol 4,5-bisphosphate) to generate phosphatidylinositol 3,4,5-trisphosphate (PIP3) (PubMed:15135396, PubMed:28676499). PIP3 plays a key role by recruiting PH domain- containing proteins to the membrane, including AKT1 and PDPK1, activat
   6656..6680    -  protein_bind   attB2: mutant version of attB; recombination site for the Gateway® BP reaction BP Clonase™
   6733..6774    +  CDS            V5 tag: epitope tag from simian virus 5
   6900..7362    +  misc_feature   IRES: internal ribosome entry site (IRES) of the encephalomyocarditis virus (EMCV)
   7376..8095    +  CDS            EGFP: the original enhanced GFP (Yang et al., 1996) mammalian codon-optimized
   8109..8697    +  misc_feature   WPRE: woodchuck hepatitis virus posttranscriptional regulatory element
   8705..8770    +  CDS            nef (fragment): NEF_HV1Z2 - Experimental evidence at protein level: Swiss-Prot protein existence level 1. Extracellular Nef protein targets CD4(+) T-lymphocytes for apoptosis by interacting with CXCR4 surface receptors. From Human immunodeficiency virus type 1 group M subtype D (isolate Z2/CDC-Z34) (HIV-1).
   8772..9005    +  LTR            3' LTR (ΔU3): self-inactivating 3' long terminal repeat (LTR) from HIV-1
   9210..9314    +  promoter       AmpR promoter: bla
   9315..10175   +  CDS            AmpR: β-lactamase; bla; confers resistance to ampicillin, carbenicillin, and related antibiotics
  10346..10934   +  rep_origin     ori: high-copy-number ColE1/pMB1/pBR322/pUC origin of replication
  11117..11171   +  CDS            lacI (fragment): lac repressor; lacI; The lac repressor binds to the lac operator to inhibit transcription in E. coli. This inhibition can be relieved by adding lactose or isopropyl-β-D-thiogalactopyranoside (IPTG).
  11177..11270   +  rep_origin     SV40 ori (fragment): SV40 origin of replication
  11295..11332   +  CDS            lacI (fragment): lac repressor; lacI; The lac repressor binds to the lac operator to inhibit transcription in E. coli. This inhibition can be relieved by adding lactose or isopropyl-β-D-thiogalactopyranoside (IPTG).
  11345..11366   +  protein_bind   CAP binding site: CAP binding activates transcription in the presence of cAMP. E. coli catabolite activator protein
  11381..11411   +  promoter       lac promoter: promoter for the E. coli lac operon
  11415..11437   +  protein_bind   lac operator (fragment): The lac repressor binds to the lac operator to inhibit transcription in E. coli. This inhibition can be relieved by adding lactose or isopropyl-β-D-thiogalactopyranoside (IPTG). lac repressor encoded by lacI
  11469..11552   +  polyA_signal   SV40 poly(A) signal (fragment): SV40 polyadenylation signal
  11719..329     +  CDS            nef (fragment) (across the origin): NEF_HV1BR - Experimental evidence at protein level: Swiss-Prot protein existence level 1. Extracellular Nef protein targets CD4(+) T-lymphocytes for apoptosis by interacting with CXCR4 surface receptors (PubMed:14990729). From Human immunodeficiency virus type 1 group M subtype B (isolate BRU/LAI) (HIV-1).
>Addgene plasmid #116488 | pHAGE-PIK3CA-E726K | addgene full sequence | sequence record 242380 | Addgene NGS Result
TGGAAGGGCTAATTCACTCCCAAAGAAGACAAGATATCCTTGATCTGTGGATCTACCACACACAAGGCTA
CTTCCCTGATTAGCAGAACTACACACCAGGGCCAGGGGTCAGATATCCACTGACCTTTGGATGGTGCTAC
AAGCTAGTACCAGTTGAGCCAGATAAGGTAGAAGAGGCCAATAAAGGAGAGAACACCAGCTTGTTACACC
CTGTGAGCCTGCATGGGATGGATGACCCGGAGAGAGAAGTGTTAGAGTGGAGGTTTGACAGCCGCCTAGC
ATTTCATCACGTGGCCCGAGAGCTGCATCCGGAGTACTTCAAGAACTGCTGATATCGAGCTTGCTACAAG
GGACTTTCCGCTGGGGACTTTCCAGGGAGGCGTGGCCTGGGCGGGACTGGGGAGTGGCGAGCCCTCAGAT
CCTGCATATAAGCAGCTGCTTTTTGCCTGTACTGGGTCTCTCTGGTTAGACCAGATCTGAGCCTGGGAGC
TCTCTGGCTAACTAGGGAACCCACTGCTTAAGCCTCAATAAAGCTTGCCTTGAGTGCTTCAAGTAGTGTG
TGCCCGTCTGTTGTGTGACTCTGGTAACTAGAGATCCCTCAGACCCTTTTAGTCAGTGTGGAAAATCTCT
AGCAGTGGCGCCCGAACAGGGACTTGAAAGCGAAAGGGAAACCAGAGGAGCTCTCTCGACGCAGGACTCG
GCTTGCTGAAGCGCGCACGGCAAGAGGCGAGGGGCGGCGACTGGTGAGTACGCCAAAAATTTTGACTAGC
GGAGGCTAGAAGGAGAGAGATGGGTGCGAGAGCGTCAGTATTAAGCGGGGGAGAATTAGATCGCGATGGG
AAAAAATTCGGTTAAGGCCAGGGGGAAAGAAAAAATATAAATTAAAACATATAGTATGGGCAAGCAGGGA
GCTAGAACGATTCGCAGTTAATCCTGGCCTGTTAGAAACATCAGAAGGCTGTAGACAAATACTGGGACAG
CTACAACCATCCCTTCAGACAGGATCAGAAGAACTTAGATCATTATATAATACAGTAGCAACCCTCTATT
GTGTGCATCAAAGGATAGAGATAAAAGACACCAAGGAAGCTTTAGACAAGATAGAGGAAGAGCAAAACAA
AAGTAAGACCACCGCACAGCAAGCGGCCGGCCGCTGATCTTCAGACCTGGAGGAGGAGATATGAGGGACA
ATTGGAGAAGTGAATTATATAAATATAAAGTAGTAAAAATTGAACCATTAGGAGTAGCACCCACCAAGGC
AAAGAGAAGAGTGGTGCAGAGAGAAAAAAGAGCAGTGGGAATAGGAGCTTTGTTCCTTGGGTTCTTGGGA
GCAGCAGGAAGCACTATGGGCGCAGCGTCAATGACGCTGACGGTACAGGCCAGACAATTATTGTCTGGTA
TAGTGCAGCAGCAGAACAATTTGCTGAGGGCTATTGAGGCGCAACAGCATCTGTTGCAACTCACAGTCTG
GGGCATCAAGCAGCTCCAGGCAAGAATCCTGGCTGTGGAAAGATACCTAAAGGATCAACAGCTCCTGGGG
ATTTGGGGTTGCTCTGGAAAACTCATTTGCACCACTGCTGTGCCTTGGAATGCTAGTTGGAGTAATAAAT
CTCTGGAACAGATTTGGAATCACACGACCTGGATGGAGTGGGACAGAGAAATTAACAATTACACAAGCTT
AATACACTCCTTAATTGAAGAATCGCAAAACCAGCAAGAAAAGAATGAACAAGAATTATTGGAATTAGAT
AAATGGGCAAGTTTGTGGAATTGGTTTAACATAACAAATTGGCTGTGGTATATAAAATTATTCATAATGA
TAGTAGGAGGCTTGGTAGGTTTAAGAATAGTTTTTGCTGTACTTTCTATAGTGAATAGAGTTAGGCAGGG
ATATTCACCATTATCGTTTCAGACCCACCTCCCAACCCCGAGGGGACCCGACAGGCCCGAAGGAATAGAA
GAAGAAGGTGGAGAGAGAGACAGAGACAGATCCATTCGATTAGTGAACGGATCTCGACGGTATCGCCGAA
TTCACAAATGGCAGTATTCATCCACAATTTTAAAAGAAAAGGGGGGATTGGGGGGTACAGTGCAGGGGAA
AGAATAGTAGACATAATAGCAACAGACATACAAACTAAAGAATTACAAAAACAAATTACAAAAATTCAAA
ATTTTCGGGTTTATTACAGGGACAGCAGAGATCCAGTTTGGACTAGTCGTGAGGCTCCGGTGCCCGTCAG
TGGGCAGAGCGCACATCGCCCACAGTCCCCGAGAAGTTGGGGGGAGGGGTCGGCAATTGAACCGGTGCCT
AGAGAAGGTGGCGCGGGGTAAACTGGGAAAGTGATGTCGTGTACTGGCTCCGCCTTTTTCCCGAGGGTGG
GGGAGAACCGTATATAAGTGCAGTAGTCGCCGTGAACGTTCTTTTTCGCAACGGGTTTGCCGCCAGAACA
CAGGTAAGTGCCGTGTGTGGTTCCCGCGGGCCTGGCCTCTTTACGGGTTATGGCCCTTGCGTGCCTTGAA
TTACTTCCACCTGGCTGCAGTACGTGATTCTTGATCCCGAGCTTCGGGTTGGAAGTGGGTGGGAGAGTTC
GAGGCCTTGCGCTTAAGGAGCCCCTTCGCCTCGTGCTTGAGTTGAGGCCTGGCCTGGGCGCTGGGGCCGC
CGCGTGCGAATCTGGTGGCACCTTCGCGCCTGTCTCGCTGCTTTCGATAAGTCTCTAGCCATTTAAAATT
TTTGATGACCTGCTGCGACGCTTTTTTTCTGGCAAGATAGTCTTGTAAATGCGGGCCAAGATCTGCACAC
TGGTATTTCGGTTTTTGGGGCCGCGGGCGGCGACGGGGCCCGTGCGTCCCAGCGCACATGTTCGGCGAGG
CGGGGCCTGCGAGCGCGGCCACCGAGAATCGGACGGGGGTAGTCTCAAGCTGGCCGGCCTGCTCTGGTGC
CTGGCCTCGCGCCGCCGTGTATCGCCCCGCCCTGGGCGGCAAGGCTGGCCCGGTCGGCACCAGTTGCGTG
AGCGGAAAGATGGCCGCTTCCCGGCCCTGCTGCAGGGAGCTCAAAATGGAGGACGCGGCGCTCGGGAGAG
CGGGCGGGTGAGTCACCCACACAAAGGAAAAGGGCCTTTCCGTCCTCAGCCGTCGCTTCATGTGACTCCA
CGGAGTACCGGGCGCCGTCCAGGCACCTCGATTAGTTCTCGAGCTTTTGGAGTACGTCGTCTTTAGGTTG
GGGGGAGGGGTTTTATGCGATGGAGTTTCCCCACACTGAGTGGGTGGAGACTGAAGTTAGGCCAGCTTGG
CACTTGATGTAATTCTCCTTGGAATTTGCCCTTTTTGAGTTTGGATCTTGGTTCATTCTCAAGCCTCAGA
CAGTGGTTCAAAGTTTTTTTCTTCCATTTCAGGTGTCGTGAAGCGGCCCTGCAGATATCAACAAGTTTGT
ACAAAAAAGCAGGCACCATGCCTCCAAGACCATCATCAGGTGAACTGTGGGGCATCCACTTGATGCCCCC
AAGAATCCTAGTAGAATGTTTACTACCAAATGGAATGATAGTGACTTTAGAATGCCTCCGTGAGGCTACA
TTAATAACCATAAAGCATGAACTATTTAAAGAAGCAAGAAAATACCCCCTCCATCAACTTCTTCAAGATG
AATCTTCTTACATTTTCGTAAGTGTTACTCAAGAAGCAGAAAGGGAAGAATTTTTTGATGAAACAAGACG
ACTTTGTGACCTTCGGCTTTTTCAACCCTTTTTAAAAGTAATTGAACCAGTAGGCAACCGTGAAGAAAAG
ATCCTCAATCGAGAAATTGGTTTTGCTATCGGCATGCCAGTGTGTGAATTTGATATGGTTAAAGATCCAG
AAGTACAGGACTTCCGAAGAAATATTCTGAACGTTTGTAAAGAAGCTGTGGATCTTAGGGACCTCAATTC
ACCTCATAGTAGAGCAATGTATGTCTATCCTCCAAATGTAGAATCTTCACCAGAATTGCCAAAGCACATA
TATAATAAATTAGATAAAGGGCAAATAATAGTGGTGATCTGGGTAATAGTTTCTCCAAATAATGACAAGC
AGAAGTATACTCTGAAAATCAACCATGACTGTGTACCAGAACAAGTAATTGCTGAAGCAATCAGGAAAAA
AACTCGAAGTATGTTGCTATCCTCTGAACAACTAAAACTCTGTGTTTTAGAATATCAGGGCAAGTATATT
TTAAAAGTGTGTGGATGTGATGAATACTTCCTAGAAAAATATCCTCTGAGTCAGTATAAGTATATAAGAA
GCTGTATAATGCTTGGGAGGATGCCCAATTTGATGTTGATGGCTAAAGAAAGCCTTTATTCTCAACTGCC
AATGGACTGTTTTACAATGCCATCTTATTCCAGACGCATTTCCACAGCTACACCATATATGAATGGAGAA
ACATCTACAAAATCCCTTTGGGTTATAAATAGTGCACTCAGAATAAAAATTCTTTGTGCAACCTACGTGA
ATGTAAATATTCGAGACATTGATAAGATCTATGTTCGAACAGGTATCTACCATGGAGGAGAACCCTTATG
TGACAATGTGAACACTCAAAGAGTACCTTGTTCCAATCCCAGGTGGAATGAATGGCTGAATTATGATATA
TACATTCCTGATCTTCCTCGTGCTGCTCGACTTTGCCTTTCCATTTGCTCTGTTAAAGGCCGAAAGGGTG
CTAAAGAGGAACACTGTCCATTGGCATGGGGAAATATAAACTTGTTTGATTACACAGACACTCTAGTATC
TGGAAAAATGGCTTTGAATCTTTGGCCAGTACCTCATGGATTAGAAGATTTGCTGAACCCTATTGGTGTT
ACTGGATCAAATCCAAATAAAGAAACTCCATGCTTAGAGTTGGAGTTTGACTGGTTCAGCAGTGTGGTAA
AGTTCCCAGATATGTCAGTGATTGAAGAGCATGCCAATTGGTCTGTATCCCGAGAAGCAGGATTTAGCTA
TTCCCACGCAGGACTGAGTAACAGACTAGCTAGAGACAATGAATTAAGGGAAAATGACAAAGAACAGCTC
AAAGCAATTTCTACACGAGATCCTCTCTCTGAAATCACTGAGCAGGAGAAAGATTTTCTATGGAGTCACA
GACACTATTGTGTAACTATCCCCGAAATTCTACCCAAATTGCTTCTGTCTGTTAAATGGAATTCTAGAGA
TGAAGTAGCCCAGATGTATTGCTTGGTAAAAGATTGGCCTCCAATCAAACCTGAACAGGCTATGGAACTT
CTGGACTGTAATTACCCAGATCCTATGGTTCGAGGTTTTGCTGTTCGGTGCTTGGAAAAATATTTAACAG
ATGACAAACTTTCTCAGTATTTAATTCAGCTAGTACAGGTCCTAAAATATGAACAATATTTGGATAACTT
GCTTGTGAGATTTTTACTGAAGAAAGCATTGACTAATCAAAGGATTGGGCACTTTTTCTTTTGGCATTTA
AAATCTGAGATGCACAATAAAACAGTTAGCCAGAGGTTTGGCCTGCTTTTGGAGTCCTATTGTCGTGCAT
GTGGGATGTATTTGAAGCACCTGAATAGGCAAGTCGAGGCAATGGAAAAGCTCATTAACTTAACTGACAT
TCTCAAACAGGAGAAGAAGGATAAAACACAAAAGGTACAGATGAAGTTTTTAGTTGAGCAAATGAGGCGA
CCAGATTTCATGGATGCTCTACAGGGCTTTCTGTCTCCTCTAAACCCTGCTCATCAACTAGGAAACCTCA
GGCTTGAAGAGTGTCGAATTATGTCCTCTGCAAAAAGGCCACTGTGGTTGAATTGGGAGAACCCAGACAT
CATGTCAGAGTTACTGTTTCAGAACAATGAGATCATCTTTAAAAATGGGGATGATTTACGGCAAGATATG
CTAACACTTCAAATTATTCGTATTATGGAAAATATCTGGCAAAATCAAGGTCTTGATCTTCGAATGTTAC
CTTATGGTTGTCTGTCAATCGGTGACTGTGTGGGACTTATTGAGGTGGTGCGAAATTCTCACACTATTAT
GCAAATTCAGTGCAAAGGCGGCTTGAAAGGTGCACTGCAGTTCAACAGCCACACACTACATCAGTGGCTC
AAAGACAAGAACAAAGGAGAAATATATGATGCAGCCATTGACCTGTTTACACGTTCATGTGCTGGATACT
GTGTAGCTACCTTCATTTTGGGAATTGGAGATCGTCACAATAGTAACATCATGGTGAAAGACGATGGACA
ACTGTTTCATATAGATTTTGGACACTTTTTGGATCACAAGAAGAAAAAATTTGGTTATAAACGAGAACGT
GTGCCATTTGTTTTGACACAGGATTTCTTAATAGTGATTAGTAAAGGAGCCCAAGAATGCACAAAGACAA
GAGAATTTGAGAGGTTTCAGGAGATGTGTTACAAGGCTTATCTAGCTATTCGACAGCATGCCAATCTCTT
CATAAATCTTTTCTCAATGATGCTTGGCTCTGGAATGCCAGAACTACAATCTTTTGATGACATTGCATAC
ATTCGAAAGACCCTAGCCTTAGATAAAACTGAGCAAGAGGCTTTGGAGTATTTCATGAAACAAATGAATG
ATGCACATCATGGTGGCTGGACAACAAAAATGGATTGGATCTTCCACACAATTAAACAGCATGCATTGAA
CTAGAACCCAGCTTTCTTGTACAAAGTGGTTGATATCCAGCACAGTGGCGGCCGCTCGAGTCTAGAGGGC
CCGCGGTTCGAAGGTAAGCCTATCCCTAACCCTCTCCTCGGTCTCGATTCTACGCGTACCGGTTAGTAAT
GAGATCCCTCCCCCCCCCCTAACGTTACTGGCCGAAGCCGCTTGGAATAAGGCCGGTGTGCGTTTGTCTA
TATGTTATTTTCCACCATATTGCCGTCTTTTGGCAATGTGAGGGCCCGGAAACCTGGCCCTGTCTTCTTG
ACGAGCATTCCTAGGGGTCTTTCCCCTCTCGCCAAAGGAATGCAAGGTCTGTTGAATGTCGTGAAGGAAG
CAGTTCCTCTGGAAGCTTCTTGAAGACAAACAACGTCTGTAGCGACCCTTTGCAGGCAGCGGAACCCCCC
ACCTGGCGACAGGTGCCTCTGCGGCCAAAAGCCACGTGTATAAGATACACCTGCAAAGGCGGCACAACCC
CAGTGCCACGTTGTGAGTTGGATAGTTGTGGAAAGAGTCAAATGGCTCTCCTCAAGCGTATTCAACAAGG
GGCTGAAGGATGCCCAGAAGGTACCCCATTGTATGGGATCTGATCTGGGGCCTCGGTGCACATGCTTTAC
ATGTGTTTAGTCGAGGTTAAAAAAACGTCTAGGCCCCCCGAACCACGGGGACGTGGTTTTCCTTTGAAAA
ACACGATGATAATATGGCCACACATATGGTGAGCAAGGGCGAGGAGCTGTTCACCGGGGTGGTGCCCATC
CTGGTCGAGCTGGACGGCGACGTAAACGGCCACAAGTTCAGCGTGTCCGGCGAGGGCGAGGGCGATGCCA
CCTACGGCAAGCTGACCCTGAAGTTCATCTGCACCACCGGCAAGCTGCCCGTGCCCTGGCCCACCCTCGT
GACCACCCTGACCTACGGCGTGCAGTGCTTCAGCCGCTACCCCGACCACATGAAGCAGCACGACTTCTTC
AAGTCCGCCATGCCCGAAGGCTACGTCCAGGAGCGCACCATCTTCTTCAAGGACGACGGCAACTACAAGA
CCCGCGCCGAGGTGAAGTTCGAGGGCGACACCCTGGTGAACCGCATCGAGCTGAAGGGCATCGACTTCAA
GGAGGACGGCAACATCCTGGGGCACAAGCTGGAGTACAACTACAACAGCCACAACGTCTATATCATGGCC
GACAAGCAGAAGAACGGCATCAAGGTGAACTTCAAGATCCGCCACAACATCGAGGACGGCAGCGTGCAGC
TCGCCGACCACTACCAGCAGAACACCCCCATCGGCGACGGCCCCGTGCTGCTGCCCGACAACCACTACCT
GAGCACCCAGTCCGCCCTGAGCAAAGACCCCAACGAGAAGCGCGATCACATGGTCCTGCTGGAGTTCGTG
ACCGCCGCCGGGATCACTCTCGGCATGGACGAGCTGTACAAGTAAATCGATAGATCCTAATCAACCTCTG
GATTACAAAATTTGTGAAAGATTGACTGGTATTCTTAACTATGTTGCTCCTTTTACGCTATGTGGATACG
CTGCTTTAATGCCTTTGTATCATGCTATTGCTTCCCGTATGGCTTTCATTTTCTCCTCCTTGTATAAATC
CTGGTTGCTGTCTCTTTATGAGGAGTTGTGGCCCGTTGTCAGGCAACGTGGCGTGGTGTGCACTGTGTTT
GCTGACGCAACCCCCACTGGTTGGGGCATTGCCACCACCTGTCAGCTCCTTTCCGGGACTTTCGCTTTCC
CCCTCCCTATTGCCACGGCGGAACTCATCGCCGCCTGCCTTGCCCGCTGCTGGACAGGGGCTCGGCTGTT
GGGCACTGACAATTCCGTGGTGTTGTCGGGGAAATCATCGTCCTTTCCTTGGCTGCTCGCCTGTGTTGCC
ACCTGGATTCTGCGCGGGACGTCCTTCTGCTACGTCCCTTCGGCCCTCAATCCAGCGGACCTTCCTTCCC
GCGGCCTGCTGCCGGCTCTGCGGCCTCTTCCGCGTCTTCGCCTTCGCCCTCAGACGAGTCGGATCTCCCT
TTGGGCCGCCTCCCCGCCTGAGATCCTTTAAGACCAATGACTTACAAGGCAGCTGTAGATCTTAGCCACT
TTTTAAAAGAAAAGGGGGGACTGGAAGGGCTAATTCACTCCCAACGAAGACAAGATCTGCTTTTTGCTTG
TACTGGGTCTCTCTGGTTAGACCAGATCTGAGCCTGGGAGCTCTCTGGCTAACTAGGGAACCCACTGCTT
AAGCCTCAATAAAGCTTGCCTTGAGTGCTTCAAGTAGTGTGTGCCCGTCTGTTGTGTGACTCTGGTAACT
AGAGATCCCTCAGACCCTTTTAGTCAGTGTGGAAAATCTCTAGCAGTAGTAGTTCATGTCATCTTATTAT
TCAGTATTTATAACTTGCAAAGAAATGAATATCAGAGAGTGAGAGGCCCGGGTTAATTAAGGAAAGGGCT
AGATCATTCTTGAAGACGAAAGGGCCTCGTGATACGCCTATTTTTATAGGTTAATGTCATGATAATAATG
GTTTCTTAGACGTCAGGTGGCACTTTTCGGGGAAATGTGCGCGGAACCCCTATTTGTTTATTTTTCTAAA
TACATTCAAATATGTATCCGCTCATGAGACAATAACCCTGATAAATGCTTCAATAATATTGAAAAAGGAA
GAGTATGAGTATTCAACATTTCCGTGTCGCCCTTATTCCCTTTTTTGCGGCATTTTGCCTTCCTGTTTTT
GCTCACCCAGAAACGCTGGTGAAAGTAAAAGATGCTGAAGATCAGTTGGGTGCACGAGTGGGTTACATCG
AACTGGATCTCAACAGCGGTAAGATCCTTGAGAGTTTTCGCCCCGAAGAACGTTTTCCAATGATGAGCAC
TTTTAAAGTTCTGCTATGTGGCGCGGTATTATCCCGTGTTGACGCCGGGCAAGAGCAACTCGGTCGCCGC
ATACACTATTCTCAGAATGACTTGGTTGAGTACTCACCAGTCACAGAAAAGCATCTTACGGATGGCATGA
CAGTAAGAGAATTATGCAGTGCTGCCATAACCATGAGTGATAACACTGCGGCCAACTTACTTCTGACAAC
GATCGGAGGACCGAAGGAGCTAACCGCTTTTTTGCACAACATGGGGGATCATGTAACTCGCCTTGATCGT
TGGGAACCGGAGCTGAATGAAGCCATACCAAACGACGAGCGTGACACCACGATGCCTGTAGCAATGGCAA
CAACGTTGCGCAAACTATTAACTGGCGAACTACTTACTCTAGCTTCCCGGCAACAATTAATAGACTGGAT
GGAGGCGGATAAAGTTGCAGGACCACTTCTGCGCTCGGCCCTTCCGGCTGGCTGGTTTATTGCTGATAAA
TCTGGAGCCGGTGAGCGTGGGTCTCGCGGTATCATTGCAGCACTGGGGCCAGATGGTAAGCCCTCCCGTA
TCGTAGTTATCTACACGACGGGGAGTCAGGCAACTATGGATGAACGAAATAGACAGATCGCTGAGATAGG
TGCCTCACTGATTAAGCATTGGTAACTGTCAGACCAAGTTTACTCATATATACTTTAGATTGATTTAAAA
CTTCATTTTTAATTTAAAAGGATCTAGGTGAAGATCCTTTTTGATAATCTCATGACCAAAATCCCTTAAC
GTGAGTTTTCGTTCCACTGAGCGTCAGACCCCGTAGAAAAGATCAAAGGATCTTCTTGAGATCCTTTTTT
TCTGCGCGTAATCTGCTGCTTGCAAACAAAAAAACCACCGCTACCAGCGGTGGTTTGTTTGCCGGATCAA
GAGCTACCAACTCTTTTTCCGAAGGTAACTGGCTTCAGCAGAGCGCAGATACCAAATACTGTTCTTCTAG
TGTAGCCGTAGTTAGGCCACCACTTCAAGAACTCTGTAGCACCGCCTACATACCTCGCTCTGCTAATCCT
GTTACCAGTGGCTGCTGCCAGTGGCGATAAGTCGTGTCTTACCGGGTTGGACTCAAGACGATAGTTACCG
GATAAGGCGCAGCGGTCGGGCTGAACGGGGGGTTCGTGCACACAGCCCAGCTTGGAGCGAACGACCTACA
CCGAACTGAGATACCTACAGCGTGAGCTATGAGAAAGCGCCACGCTTCCCGAAGGGAGAAAGGCGGACAG
GTATCCGGTAAGCGGCAGGGTCGGAACAGGAGAGCGCACGAGGGAGCTTCCAGGGGGAAACGCCTGGTAT
CTTTATAGTCCTGTCGGGTTTCGCCACCTCTGACTTGAGCGTCGATTTTTGTGATGCTCGTCAGGGGGGC
GGAGCCTATGGAAAAACGCCAGCAACGCGGCCTTTTTACGGTTCCTGGCCTTTTGCTGGCCTTTTGCTCA
CATGTTCTTTCCTGCGTTATCCCCTGATTCTGTGGATAACCGTATTACCGCCTTTGAGTGAGCTGATACC
GCTCGCCGCAGCCGAACGACCGAGCGCAGCGAGTCAGTGAGCGAGGAAGCGGAAGAGCGCCCAATACGCA
AACCGCCTCTCCCCGCGCGTTGGCCGATTCATTAATGCAGCAAGCTCATGGCTGACTAATTTTTTTTATT
TATGCAGAGGCCGAGGCCGCCTCGGCCTCTGAGCTATTCCAGAAGTAGTGAGGAGGCTTTTTTGGAGGCC
TAGGCTTTTGCAAAAAGCTCCCCGTGGCACGACAGGTTTCCCGACTGGAAAGCGGGCAGTGAGCGCAACG
CAATTAATGTGAGTTAGCTCACTCATTAGGCACCCCAGGCTTTACACTTTATGCTTCCGGCTCGTATGTT
GTGTGGAATTGTGAGCGGATAACAATTTCACACAGGAAACAGCTATGACATGATTACGAATTTCACAAAT
AAAGCATTTTTTTCACTGCATTCTAGTTGTGGTTTGTCCAAACTCATCAATGTATCTTATCATGTCTGGA
TCAACTGGATAACTCAAGCTAACCAAAATCATCCCAAACTTCCCACCCCATACCCTATTACCACTGCCAA
TTACCTGTGGTTTCATTTACTCTAAACCTGTGATTCCTCTGAATTATTTTCATTTTAAAGAAATTGTATT
TGTTAAATATGTACTACAAACTTAGTAGT
