>Addgene plasmid #116488 | pHAGE-PIK3CA-E726K | depositor partial sequence | sequence record 219362 | insert
ATGCCTCCACGACCATCATCAGGTGAACTGTGGGGCATCCACTTGATGCCCCCAAGAATCCTAGTAGAAT
GTTTACTACCAAATGGAATGATAGTGACTTTAGAATGCCTCCGTGAGGCTACATTAATAACCATAAAGCA
TGAACTATTTAAAGAAGCAAGAAAATACCCCCTCCATCAACTTCTTCAAGATGAATCTTCTTACATTTTC
GTAAGTGTTACTCAAGAAGCAGAAAGGGAAGAATTTTTTGATGAAACAAGACGACTTTGTGACCTTCGGC
TTTTTCAACCCTTTTTAAAAGTAATTGAACCAGTAGGCAACCGTGAAGAAAAGATCCTCAATCGAGAAAT
TGGTTTTGCTATCGGCATGCCAGTGTGTGAATTTGATATGGTTAAAGATCCAGAAGTACAGGACTTCCGA
AGAAATATTCTGAACGTTTGTAAAGAAGCTGTGGATCTTAGGGACCTCAATTCACCTCATAGTAGAGCAA
TGTATGTCTATCCTCCAAATGTAGAATCTTCACCAGAATTGCCAAAGCACATATATAATAAATTAGATAA
AGGGCAAATAATAGTGGTGATCTGGGTAATAGTTTCTCCAAATAATGACAAGCAGAAGTATACTCTGAAA
ATCAACCATGACTGTGTACCAGAACAAGTAATTGCTGAAGCAATCAGGAAAAAAACTCGAAGTATGTTGC
TATCCTCTGAACAACTAAAACTCTGTGTTTTAGAATATCAGGGCAAGTATATTTTAAAAGTGTGTGGATG
TGATGAATACTTCCTAGAAAAATATCCTCTGAGTCAGTATAAGTATATAAGAAGCTGTATAATGCTTGGG
AGGATGCCCAATTTGATGTTGATGGCTAAAGAAAGCCTTTATTCTCAACTGCCAATGGACTGTTTTACAA
TGCCATCTTATTCCAGACGCATTTCCACAGCTACACCATATATGAATGGAGAAACATCTACAAAATCCCT
TTGGGTTATAAATAGTGCACTCAGAATAAAAATTCTTTGTGCAACCTACGTGAATGTAAATATTCGAGAC
ATTGATAAGATCTATGTTCGAACAGGTATCTACCATGGAGGAGAACCCTTATGTGACAATGTGAACACTC
AAAGAGTACCTTGTTCCAATCCCAGGTGGAATGAATGGCTGAATTATGATATATACATTCCTGATCTTCC
TCGTGCTGCTCGACTTTGCCTTTCCATTTGCTCTGTTAAAGGCCGAAAGGGTGCTAAAGAGGAACACTGT
CCATTGGCATGGGGAAATATAAACTTGTTTGATTACACAGACACTCTAGTATCTGGAAAAATGGCTTTGA
ATCTTTGGCCAGTACCTCATGGATTAGAAGATTTGCTGAACCCTATTGGTGTTACTGGATCAAATCCAAA
TAAAGAAACTCCATGCTTAGAGTTGGAGTTTGACTGGTTCAGCAGTGTGGTAAAGTTCCCAGATATGTCA
GTGATTGAAGAGCATGCCAATTGGTCTGTATCCCGAGAAGCAGGATTTAGCTATTCCCACGCAGGACTGA
GTAACAGACTAGCTAGAGACAATGAATTAAGGGAAAATGACAAAGAACAGCTCAAAGCAATTTCTACACG
AGATCCTCTCTCTGAAATCACTGAGCAGGAGAAAGATTTTCTATGGAGTCACAGACACTATTGTGTAACT
ATCCCCGAAATTCTACCCAAATTGCTTCTGTCTGTTAAATGGAATTCTAGAGATGAAGTAGCCCAGATGT
ATTGCTTGGTAAAAGATTGGCCTCCAATCAAACCTGAACAGGCTATGGAACTTCTGGACTGTAATTACCC
AGATCCTATGGTTCGAGGTTTTGCTGTTCGGTGCTTGGAAAAATATTTAACAGATGACAAACTTTCTCAG
TATTTAATTCAGCTAGTACAGGTCCTAAAATATGAACAATATTTGGATAACTTGCTTGTGAGATTTTTAC
TGAAGAAAGCATTGACTAATCAAAGGATTGGGCACTTTTTCTTTTGGCATTTAAAATCTGAGATGCACAA
TAAAACAGTTAGCCAGAGGTTTGGCCTGCTTTTGGAGTCCTATTGTCGTGCATGTGGGATGTATTTGAAG
CACCTGAATAGGCAAGTCGAGGCAATGGAAAAGCTCATTAACTTAACTGACATTCTCAAACAGGAGAAGA
AGGATAAAACACAAAAGGTACAGATGAAGTTTTTAGTTGAGCAAATGAGGCGACCAGATTTCATGGATGC
TCTACAGGGCTTTCTGTCTCCTCTAAACCCTGCTCATCAACTAGGAAACCTCAGGCTTGAAGAGTGTCGA
ATTATGTCCTCTGCAAAAAGGCCACTGTGGTTGAATTGGGAGAACCCAGACATCATGTCAGAGTTACTGT
TTCAGAACAATGAGATCATCTTTAAAAATGGGGATGATTTACGGCAAGATATGCTAACACTTCAAATTAT
TCGTATTATGGAAAATATCTGGCAAAATCAAGGTCTTGATCTTCGAATGTTACCTTATGGTTGTCTGTCA
ATCGGTGACTGTGTGGGACTTATTGAGGTGGTGCGAAATTCTCACACTATTATGCAAATTCAGTGCAAAG
GCGGCTTGAAAGGTGCACTGCAGTTCAACAGCCACACACTACATCAGTGGCTCAAAGACAAGAACAAAGG
AGAAATATATGATGCAGCCATTGACCTGTTTACACGTTCATGTGCTGGATACTGTGTAGCTACCTTCATT
TTGGGAATTGGAGATCGTCACAATAGTAACATCATGGTGAAAGACGATGGACAACTGTTTCATATAGATT
TTGGACACTTTTTGGATCACAAGAAGAAAAAATTTGGTTATAAACGAGAACGTGTGCCATTTGTTTTGAC
ACAGGATTTCTTAATAGTGATTAGTAAAGGAGCCCAAGAATGCACAAAGACAAGAGAATTTGAGAGGTTT
CAGGAGATGTGTTACAAGGCTTATCTAGCTATTCGACAGCATGCCAATCTCTTCATAAATCTTTTCTCAA
TGATGCTTGGCTCTGGAATGCCAGAACTACAATCTTTTGATGACATTGCATACATTCGAAAGACCCTAGC
CTTAGATAAAACTGAGCAAGAGGCTTTGGAGTATTTCATGAAACAAATGAATGATGCACATCATGGTGGC
TGGACAACAAAAATGGATTGGATCTTCCACACAATTAAACAGCATGCATTGAACTGA
